Addgene plasmid #224100: pFA6a-link-yemiRFP670-URA3
Purpose: Yeast tagging vector to create a gene fusion with yeast optimized emiRFP670 with URA3 selection
Depositing lab: Bas Teusink. Depositing organization: Vrije Universiteit Amsterdam.
Backbone
  Vector backbone: pFA6A
  Vector type: Yeast Expression
  Selectable markers: URA3
Growth in bacteria
  Bacterial resistance: Ampicillin, 100 μg/mL
  Growth temperature: 37°C
  Growth strain: DH5alpha
  Copy number: High Copy
Gene/Insert
  Gene/Insert name: yemiRFP670
  Species: Synthetic
  Tag / fusion protein: yemiRFP670
  Cloning method: Restriction Enzyme; 5′ cloning site Unknown (unknown if destroyed)
Terms and licenses: Academic/Nonprofit Terms; Industry Terms: Not Available to Industry
How to cite: pFA6a-link-yemiRFP670-URA3 was a gift from Bas Teusink (Addgene plasmid # 224100 ; http://n2t.net/addgene:224100 ; RRID:Addgene_224100)
