[The description below was written by a language model from this plasmid's Addgene catalogue record and pLannotate feature annotations shown in this document.]
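Description:
pFA6a-link-yemiRFP670-URA3 is a yeast tagging vector of about 5.1 kb built on the pFA6a backbone, a family of plasmids that serve as PCR templates for chromosomal gene tagging rather than as self-replicating yeast expression vectors. Consistent with this, the annotated features include no yeast origin of replication or centromere. In E. coli the plasmid is maintained at high copy number through a ColE1/pUC-type origin and is selected with ampicillin via the β-lactamase gene and its promoter. Short annotated fragments of rop, bom and lacI appear to be backbone remnants rather than functional elements, and SP6 and T7 promoters flank the central module.

The payload is a promoterless coding sequence for yemiRFP670, a yeast codon-optimised version of emiRFP670. This is a constitutively fluorescent near-infrared protein derived from a Rhodopseudomonas palustris bacteriophytochrome, and it needs biliverdin as a cofactor to fluoresce. The "link" in the name implies a linker sequence ahead of the fluorescent protein, although no linker is annotated separately in the feature table. The open reading frame is followed by the S. cerevisiae ADH1 terminator, which supplies transcription termination for the resulting fusion gene. Immediately downstream lies a selection cassette in which S. cerevisiae URA3 is driven by the Ashbya gossypii TEF promoter and closed by the TEF terminator, allowing selection of uracil prototrophs in ura3 strains.

In typical use of such vectors, the tag-plus-marker module is amplified with primers carrying homology to a target locus and integrated by homologous recombination. Because the tag has no promoter of its own, the arrangement suggests fusion to the C-terminus of an endogenous protein expressed from its native promoter, which can then be imaged in the far-red/near-infrared channel.
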