Features (pLannotate 1.2.2; 13 found; start..end, strand, type, name):
    568..672     -  promoter       AmpR promoter: bla
    767..802     +  CDS            rop (fragment): Rop protein, which maintains plasmids at low copy number; rop
    904..955     +  misc_feature   bom (fragment): basis of mobility region from pBR322
   1018..1036    +  promoter       SP6 promoter: promoter for bacteriophage SP6 RNA polymerase
   1106..2035    +  CDS            emiRFP670: emiRFP670 is a basic (constitutively fluorescent) near ir fluorescent protein published in 2020, derived from Rhodopseudomonas palustris. It has low acid sensitivity. It requires the cofactor biliverdin for fluorescence.
   2076..2263    +  terminator     ADH1 terminator: S. cerevisiae ADH1; transcription terminator for the S. cerevisiae alcohol dehydrogenase 1 (ADH1) gene
   2338..2681    +  promoter       TEF promoter: Ashbya gossypii TEF promoter
   2700..3488    +  CDS            URA3: PYRF_YEAST - Experimental evidence at protein level: Swiss-Prot protein existence level 1. From Saccharomyces cerevisiae (strain ATCC 204508 / S288c) (Baker's yeast).
   3500..3697    +  terminator     TEF terminator: Ashbya gossypii TEF terminator
   3805..3823    -  promoter       T7 promoter: promoter for bacteriophage T7 RNA polymerase
   3845..3898    -  CDS            lacI (fragment): lac repressor; lacI; The lac repressor binds to the lac operator to inhibit transcription in E. coli. This inhibition can be relieved by adding lactose or isopropyl-β-D-thiogalactopyranoside (IPTG).
   4081..4669    -  rep_origin     ori: high-copy-number ColE1/pMB1/pBR322/pUC origin of replication
   4840..567     -  CDS            AmpR (across the origin): β-lactamase; bla; confers resistance to ampicillin, carbenicillin, and related antibiotics
>Addgene plasmid #224100 | pFA6a-link-yemiRFP670-URA3 | addgene full sequence | sequence record 452374 | Addgene NGS Result
GCGCAACGTTGTTGCCATTGCTACAGGCATCGTGGTGTCACGCTCGTCGTTTGGTATGGCTTCATTCAGC
TCCGGTTCCCAACGATCAAGGCGAGTTACATGATCCCCCATGTTGTGCAAAAAAGCGGTTAGCTCCTTCG
GTCCTCCGATCGTTGTCAGAAGTAAGTTGGCCGCAGTGTTATCACTCATGGTTATGGCAGCACTGCATAA
TTCTCTTACTGTCATGCCATCCGTAAGATGCTTTTCTGTGACTGGTGAGTACTCAACCAAGTCATTCTGA
GAATAGTGTATGCGGCGACCGAGTTGCTCTTGCCCGGCGTCAATACGGGATAATACCGCGCCACATAGCA
GAACTTTAAAAGTGCTCATCATTGGAAAACGTTCTTCGGGGCGAAAACTCTCAAGGATCTTACCGCTGTT
GAGATCCAGTTCGATGTAACCCACTCGTGCACCCAACTGATCTTCAGCATCTTTTACTTTCACCAGCGTT
TCTGGGTGAGCAAAAACAGGAAGGCAAAATGCCGCAAAAAAGGGAATAAGGGCGACACGGAAATGTTGAA
TACTCATACTCTTCCTTTTTCAATATTATTGAAGCATTTATCAGGGTTATTGTCTCATGAGCGGATACAT
ATTTGAATGTATTTAGAAAAATAAACAAATAGGGGTTCCGCGCACATTTCCCCGAAAAGTGCCACCTGAC
GTCTAAGAAACCATTATTATCATGACATTAACCTATAAAAATAGGCGTATCACGAGGCCCTTTCGTCTCG
CGCGTTTCGGTGATGACGGTGAAAACCTCTGACACATGCAGCTCCCGGAGACGGTCACAGCTTGTCTGTA
AGCGGATGCCGGGAGCAGACAAGCCCGTCAGGGCGCGTCAGCGGGTGTTGGCGGGTGTCGGGGCTGGCTT
AACTATGCGGCATCAGAGCAGATTGTACTGAGAGTGCACCATATGGACATATTGTCGTTAGAACGCGGCT
ACAATTAATACATAACCTTATGTATCATACACATACGATTTAGGTGACACTATAGAACGCGGCCGCCAGC
TGAAGCTTCGTACGCTGCAGGTCGACGGATCGGTGACGGTGCTGGTTTAATTAACATGGCTGAAGGTTCT
GTTGCTAGACAACCAGATTTGTTGACTTGTGAACATGAAGAAATTCATTTGGCTGGTTCTATTCAACCAC
ATGGTGCTTTGTTGGTCGTTTCTGAACATGACCATAGAGTTATTCAAGCCTCTGCTAATGCCGCTGAATT
CTTAAACTTGGGTTCTGTTTTAGGTGTTCCATTAGCTGAAATTGATGGTGATTTGTTAATTAAGATTTTA
CCACATTTAGATCCAACCGCTGAAGGTATGCCAGTTGCTGTTAGATGTAGAATCGGTAATCCTTCCACTG
AATACTGTGGTTTGATGCATAGACCACCAGAAGGTGGTTTGATTATTGAATTGGAAAGAGCTGGTCCATC
TATTGATTTATCCGGTACTTTGGCTCCAGCTTTGGAAAGAATTAGAACTGCTGGTTCTTTAAGAGCTTTG
TGTGATGACACTGTTTTGTTATTCCAACAATGTACTGGTTATGATAGAGTTATGGTTTACAGATTCGATG
AACAAGGTCATGGTTTAGTTTTCTCTGAATGTCATGTCCCTGGTTTGGAATCTTACTTCGGTAATAGATA
CCCATCCTCTACTGTTCCACAAATGGCTAGACAATTATACGTTAGACAAAGAGTTAGAGTTTTGGTCGAT
GTTACTTACCAACCAGTTCCATTGGAACCAAGATTATCCCCATTGACTGGTAGAGATTTAGATATGTCTG
GTTGTTTCTTAAGATCTATGTCTCCTTGTCATTTGCAATTCTTGAAGGATATGGGTGTTAGAGCTACTTT
GGCCGTTTCTTTAGTTGTTGGTGGTAAGTTGTGGGGTTTGGTTGTTTGTCACCATTACTTGCCAAGATTC
ATTAGATTCGAATTAAGAGCTATCTGTAAGAGATTGGCTGAAAGAATTGCTACTAGAATTACCGCTTTAG
AATCTTAAGCGGCCGCCTCGAGGTCGGCGCGCCACTTCTAAATAAGCGAATTTCTTATGATTTATGATTT
TTATTATTAAATAAGTTATAAAAAAAATAAGTGTATACAAATTTTAAAGTGACTCTTAGGTTTTAAAACG
AAAATTCTTATTCTTGAGTAACTCTTTCCTGTAGGTCAGGTTGCTTTCTCAGGTATAGTATGAGGTCGCT
CTTATTGACCACACCTCTACCGGCAGATCCGCTAGGGATAACAGGGTAATATAGATCTGTTTAGCTTGCC
TCGTCCCCGCCGGGTCACCCGGCCAGCGACATGGAGGCCCAGAATACCCTCCTTGACAGTCTTGACGTGC
GCAGCTCAGGGGCATGATGTGACTGTCGCCCGTACATTTAGCCCATACATCCCCATGTATAATCATTTGC
ATCCATACATTTTGATGGCCGCACGGCGCGAAGCAAAAATTACGGCTCCTCGCTGCGGACCTGCGAGCAG
GGAAACGCTCCCCTCACAGACGCGTTGAATTGTCCCCACGCCGCGCCCCTGTAGAGAAATATAAAAGGTT
AGGATTTGCCACTGAGGTTCTTCTTTCATATACTTCCTTTTAAAATCTTGCTAGGATACAGTTCTCACAT
CACATCCGAACATAAACAACCATGACAGTCAACACTAAGACCTATAGTGAGAGAGCAGAAACTCATGCCT
CACCAGTAGCACAACGATTATTTCGATTAATGGAACTGAAGAAAACCAATTTATGTGCATCAATTGATGT
TGATACCACTAAGGAATTCCTTGAATTAATTGATAAATTGGGTCCTTATGTATGCTTAATCAAGACTCAT
ATTGATATAATCAATGATTTTTCCTATGAATCCACTATTGAACCATTATTAGAACTTTCACGTAAACATC
AATTTATGATTTTTGAAGATAGAAAATTTGCTGATATTGGTAATACCGTGAAGAAACAATATATTGGTGG
AGTTTATAAAATTAGTAGTTGGGCAGATATTACTAATGCTCATGGTGTCACTGGGAATGGAGTAGTTGAA
GGATTAAAACAGGGAGCTAAAGAAACCACCACCAACCAAGAGCCAAGAGGGTTATTGATGTTAGCTGAAT
TATCATCAGTGGGATCATTAGCATATGGAGAATATTCTCAAAAAACTGTTGAAATTGCTAAATCCGATAA
GGAATTTGTTATTGGATTTATTGCCCAACGTGATATGGGTGGACAAGAAGAAGGATTTGATTGGCTTATT
ATGACACCTGGAGTTGGATTAGATGATAAAGGTGATGGATTAGGACAACAATATAGAACTGTTGATGAAG
TTGTTAGCACTGGAACTGATATTATCATTGTTGGTAGAGGATTGTTTGGTAAAGGAAGAGATCCAGATAT
TGAAGGTAAAAGGTATAGAGATGCTGGTTGGAATGCTTATTTGAAAAAGACTGGCCAATTATAATCAGTA
CTGACAATAAAAAGATTCTTGTTTTCAAGAACTTGTCATTTGTATAGTTTTTTTATATTGTAGTTGTTCT
ATTTTAATCAAATGTTAGCGTGATTTATATTTTTTTTCGCCTCGACATCATCTGCCCAGATGCGAAGTTA
AGTGCGCAGAAAGTAATATCATGCGTCAATCGTATGTGAATGCTGGTCGCTATACTGCTGTCGATTCGAT
ACTAACGCCGCCATCCAGTGTCGAAAACGAGCTCGAATTCATCGATGATATCAGATCCACTAGTGGCCTA
TGCGGCCGCGGATCTGCCGGTCTCCCTATAGTGAGTCGTATTAATTTCGATAAGCCAGGTTAACCTGCAT
TAATGAATCGGCCAACGCGCGGGGAGAGGCGGTTTGCGTATTGGGCGCTCTTCCGCTTCCTCGCTCACTG
ACTCGCTGCGCTCGGTCGTTCGGCTGCGGCGAGCGGTATCAGCTCACTCAAAGGCGGTAATACGGTTATC
CACAGAATCAGGGGATAACGCAGGAAAGAACATGTGAGCAAAAGGCCAGCAAAAGGCCAGGAACCGTAAA
AAGGCCGCGTTGCTGGCGTTTTTCCATAGGCTCCGCCCCCCTGACGAGCATCACAAAAATCGACGCTCAA
GTCAGAGGTGGCGAAACCCGACAGGACTATAAAGATACCAGGCGTTTCCCCCTGGAAGCTCCCTCGTGCG
CTCTCCTGTTCCGACCCTGCCGCTTACCGGATACCTGTCCGCCTTTCTCCCTTCGGGAAGCGTGGCGCTT
TCTCATAGCTCACGCTGTAGGTATCTCAGTTCGGTGTAGGTCGTTCGCTCCAAGCTGGGCTGTGTGCACG
AACCCCCCGTTCAGCCCGACCGCTGCGCCTTATCCGGTAACTATCGTCTTGAGTCCAACCCGGTAAGACA
CGACTTATCGCCACTGGCAGCAGCCACTGGTAACAGGATTAGCAGAGCGAGGTATGTAGGCGGTGCTACA
GAGTTCTTGAAGTGGTGGCCTAACTACGGCTACACTAGAAGAACAGTATTTGGTATCTGCGCTCTGCTGA
AGCCAGTTACCTTCGGAAAAAGAGTTGGTAGCTCTTGATCCGGCAAACAAACCACCGCTGGTAGCGGTGG
TTTTTTTGTTTGCAAGCAGCAGATTACGCGCAGAAAAAAAGGATCTCAAGAAGATCCTTTGATCTTTTCT
ACGGGGTCTGACGCTCAGTGGAACGAAAACTCACGTTAAGGGATTTTGGTCATGAGATTATCAAAAAGGA
TCTTCACCTAGATCCTTTTAAATTAAAAATGAAGTTTTAAATCAATCTAAAGTATATATGAGTAAACTTG
GTCTGACAGTTACCAATGCTTAATCAGTGAGGCACCTATCTCAGCGATCTGTCTATTTCGTTCATCCATA
GTTGCCTGACTCCCCGTCGTGTAGATAACTACGATACGGGAGGGCTTACCATCTGGCCCCAGTGCTGCAA
TGATACCGCGAGACCCACGCTCACCGGCTCCAGATTTATCAGCAATAAACCAGCCAGCCGGAAGGGCCGA
GCGCAGAAGTGGTCCTGCAACTTTATCCGCCTCCATCCAGTCTATTAATTGTTGCCGGGAAGCTAGAGTA
AGTAGTTCGCCAGTTAATAGTTT
